Addgene plasmid #43917: MAP2-GCaMP3
Depositing lab: John Gearhart. Depositing organization: University of Pennsylvania. Publication: Efficient conversion of astrocytes to functional midbrain dopaminergic neurons using a single polycistronic vector. Addis RC, Hsu FC, Wright RL, Dichter MA, Coulter DA, Gearhart JD. PLoS One. 2011;6(12):e28719. doi: 10.1371/journal.pone.0028719. Epub 2011 Dec 9. PubMed 22174877.
Backbone
  Vector backbone: FU-MAP2-Gateway
  Backbone manufacturer: Addgene plasmid 43915
  Backbone size w/o insert (bp): 9600
  Total vector size (bp): 10900
  Vector type: Mammalian Expression, Lentiviral
  Selectable markers: Zeocin
Growth in bacteria
  Bacterial resistance: Ampicillin, 100 μg/mL
  Growth temperature: 37°C
  Growth strain: Stbl3
  Growth instructions: Use recA cells, such as STBL3 (Invitrogen)
  Copy number: High Copy
Gene/Insert
  Gene/Insert name: GCaMP3 (alt name: G-CaMP3)
  Species: Synthetic
  Insert size (bp): 1300
  Mutation: E247V in GCaMP3
  GenBank ID: HM143847.1 ADJ53338.1
  Promoter: Human MAP2 promoter
  Tag / fusion protein: 6xHis (N terminal on insert); T7 epitope (N terminal on insert); Xpress tag (N terminal on insert)
  Cloning method: Gateway Cloning
  Sequencing primers: 5′ T7 promoter; 3′ WPRE-R
Resource information
  A portion of this plasmid was derived from a plasmid made by: GCaMP3 cloned from G-CaMP3, Addgene plasmid 22692.
Terms and licenses: Academic/Nonprofit Terms; Industry Terms: Not Available to Industry
Depositor comments: The MAP2-GFP lentiviral reporter plasmid pGZ-hMAP2 was purchased from System Biosciences (SR10047PA-1). The MAP2 promoter sequence from this plasmid was then cloned along with the Gateway cassette of pEF-DEST51 into the backbone of FUdeltaGW-rtTA (Addgene plasmid 19780) following removal of the ubiquitin promoter-rtTA sequence to produce FU-MAP2-Gateway (Addgene plasmid #43915). This destination vector was subsequently used to generate MAP2-GCaMP3 (GCaMP3 cloned from G-CaMP3, Addgene plasmid 22692). The V5 and His tags present in the vector backbone are not expressed with the GCaMP3 insert.
How to cite: MAP2-GCaMP3 was a gift from John Gearhart (Addgene plasmid # 43917 ; http://n2t.net/addgene:43917 ; RRID:Addgene_43917)
