[The description below was written by a language model from this plasmid's Addgene catalogue record and pLannotate feature annotations shown in this document.]
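Description:
MAP2-GCaMP3 is a third-generation-style HIV-1 lentiviral transfer plasmid of about 11 kb that expresses the genetically encoded calcium indicator GCaMP3 under the human MAP2 promoter, restricting reporter expression to cells with neuronal identity. It was made by Gateway recombination of the GCaMP3 coding sequence into the destination vector FU-MAP2-Gateway, which combines the MAP2 promoter from a commercial reporter plasmid and a Gateway cassette with an FUdeltaGW-derived lentiviral backbone. In bacteria it is maintained by a high-copy pUC-type origin with ampicillin resistance, and a recombination-deficient host is recommended because of the repeated LTRs. An f1 origin is also present.

The viral genome is transcribed from a CMV enhancer/promoter fused to a truncated 5' LTR, followed by the Ψ packaging signal, a gag fragment, the RRE and the cPPT/CTS. The MAP2 promoter is not annotated in the feature table but presumably occupies the unannotated stretch between the cPPT and a short T7 promoter that precedes attB1. The insert lies between attB1 and attB2. The automated annotation labels it as a GCaMP6f fragment, reflecting the similarity among GCaMP variants, whereas the record identifies it as GCaMP3 carrying an E247V change and N-terminal 6xHis, T7 epitope and Xpress tags. According to the depositor, the downstream V5 and His tags of the backbone are not expressed with the insert. A WPRE enhances transcript expression, followed by the 3' LTR and a bGH polyadenylation signal. Outside the LTRs, an SV40/EM7-driven BleoR cassette confers Zeocin resistance. The associated work concerns conversion of astrocytes to dopaminergic neurons, where such a reporter permits calcium imaging of neuronal activity.
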