Features (pLannotate 1.2.2; 33 found; start..end, strand, type, name):
      1..380     +  enhancer       CMV enhancer: human cytomegalovirus immediate early enhancer
    381..580     +  promoter       CMV promoter: human cytomegalovirus (CMV) immediate early promoter
    598..778     +  LTR            5' LTR (truncated): truncated 5' long terminal repeat (LTR) from HIV-1
    825..950     +  misc_feature   HIV-1 Ψ: packaging signal of human immunodeficiency virus type 1
    934..1297    +  CDS            HIV-1 gag (fragment): gag protein from human immunodeficiency virus 1; gag
   1443..1676    +  misc_feature   RRE: The Rev response element (RRE) of HIV-1 allows for Rev-dependent mRNA export from the nucleus to the cytoplasm.
   2053..2153    +  CDS            Rev (fragment): human immunodeficiency virus 1 (HIV-1) Rev protein; rev; enhances nuclear export of unspliced and incompletely spliced viral mRNAs
   2203..2320    +  misc_feature   cPPT/CTS: central polypurine tract and central termination sequence of HIV-1
   3856..3874    +  promoter       T7 promoter: promoter for bacteriophage T7 RNA polymerase
   3906..3930    +  protein_bind   attB1: mutant version of attB; recombination site for the Gateway® BP reaction BP Clonase™
   3931..5281    +  CDS            GCaMP6f (fragment): improved fluorescent protein-based calcium sensor (Chen et al., 2013)
   5284..5308    -  protein_bind   attB2: mutant version of attB; recombination site for the Gateway® BP reaction BP Clonase™
   5334..5375    +  CDS            V5 tag: epitope tag from simian virus 5
   5429..5452    +  misc_feature   MCS (fragment): pBluescript multiple cloning site
   5452..6040    +  misc_feature   WPRE: woodchuck hepatitis virus posttranscriptional regulatory element
   5977..6558    +  CDS            nef (fragment): NEF_HV1H2 - Experimental evidence at protein level: Swiss-Prot protein existence level 1. Extracellular Nef protein targets CD4(+) T-lymphocytes for apoptosis by interacting with CXCR4 surface receptors. From Human immunodeficiency virus type 1 group M subtype B (isolate HXB2) (HIV-1).
   6565..6745    +  LTR            5' LTR (truncated): truncated 5' long terminal repeat (LTR) from HIV-1
   6777..7001    +  polyA_signal   bGH poly(A) signal: bovine growth hormone polyadenylation signal
   7005..7026    +  promoter       SV40 promoter (fragment): SV40 enhancer and early promoter
   7047..7475    +  rep_origin     f1 ori (sequence partly withheld): f1 bacteriophage origin of replication; arrow indicates direction of (+) strand synthesis
   7489..7818    +  promoter       SV40 promoter: SV40 enhancer and early promoter
   7866..7913    +  promoter       EM7 promoter: synthetic bacterial promoter&nbsp
   7932..8306    +  CDS            BleoR: antibiotic-binding protein; Sh ble from Streptoalloteichus hindustanus; confers resistance to bleomycin, phleomycin, and Zeocin™
   8316..8441    +  CDS            ble (fragment): BLE_KLEPN - Experimental evidence at protein level: Swiss-Prot protein existence level 1. Binding protein with a strong affinity to the bleomycin family of antibiotics. Binds to CL990; an antimitotic-antibiotic compound. From Klebsiella pneumoniae.
   8436..8557    +  polyA_signal   SV40 poly(A) signal: SV40 polyadenylation signal
   8628..8650    -  protein_bind   lac operator (fragment): The lac repressor binds to the lac operator to inhibit transcription in E. coli. This inhibition can be relieved by adding lactose or isopropyl-β-D-thiogalactopyranoside (IPTG). lac repressor encoded by lacI
   8654..8684    -  promoter       lac promoter: promoter for the E. coli lac operon
   8699..8720    -  protein_bind   CAP binding site: CAP binding activates transcription in the presence of cAMP. E. coli catabolite activator protein
   8733..8825    -  CDS            lacI (fragment): lac repressor; lacI; The lac repressor binds to the lac operator to inhibit transcription in E. coli. This inhibition can be relieved by adding lactose or isopropyl-β-D-thiogalactopyranoside (IPTG).
   9008..9596    -  rep_origin     ori: high-copy-number ColE1/pMB1/pBR322/pUC origin of replication
   9767..10627   -  CDS            AmpR: β-lactamase; bla; confers resistance to ampicillin, carbenicillin, and related antibiotics
  10628..10732   -  promoter       AmpR promoter: bla
  10791..10843   -  misc_feature   bom (fragment): basis of mobility region from pBR322
>Addgene plasmid #43917 | MAP2-GCaMP3 | addgene full sequence | sequence record 408879 | Addgene NGS Result
GACATTGATTATTGACTAGTTATTAATAGTAATCAATTACGGGGTCATTAGTTCATAGCCCATATATGGA
GTTCCGCGTTACATAACTTACGGTAAATGGCCCGCCTGGCTGACCGCCCAACGACCCCCGCCCATTGACG
TCAATAATGACGTATGTTCCCATAGTAACGCCAATAGGGACTTTCCATTGACGTCAATGGGTGGAGTATT
TACGGTAAACTGCCCACTTGGCAGTACATCAAGTGTATCATATGCCAAGTACGCCCCCTATTGACGTCAA
TGACGGTAAATGGCCCGCCTGGCATTATGCCCAGTACATGACCTTATGGGACTTTCCTACTTGGCAGTAC
ATCTACGTATTAGTCATCGCTATTACCATGGTGATGCGGTTTTGGCAGTACATCAATGGGCGTGGATAGC
GGTTTGACTCACGGGGATTTCCAAGTCTCCACCCCATTGACGTCAATGGGAGTTTGTTTTGGCACCAAAA
TCAACGGGACTTTCCAAAATGTCGTAACAACTCCGCCCCATTGACGCAAATGGGCGGTAGGCGTGTACGG
TGGGAGGTCTATATAAGCAGCGCGTTTTGCCTGTACTGGGTCTCTCTGGTTAGACCAGATCTGAGCCTGG
GAGCTCTCTGGCTAACTAGGGAACCCACTGCTTAAGCCTCAATAAAGCTTGCCTTGAGTGCTTCAAGTAG
TGTGTGCCCGTCTGTTGTGTGACTCTGGTAACTAGAGATCCCTCAGACCCTTTTAGTCAGTGTGGAAAAT
CTCTAGCAGTGGCGCCCGAACAGGGACTTGAAAGCGAAAGGGAAACCAGAGGAGCTCTCTCGACGCAGGA
CTCGGCTTGCTGAAGCGCGCACGGCAAGAGGCGAGGGGCGGCGACTGGTGAGTACGCCAAAAATTTTGAC
TAGCGGAGGCTAGAAGGAGAGAGATGGGTGCGAGAGCGTCAGTATTAAGCGGGGGAGAATTAGATCGCGA
TGGGAAAAAATTCGGTTAAGGCCAGGGGGAAAGAAAAAATATAAATTAAAACATATAGTATGGGCAAGCA
GGGAGCTAGAACGATTCGCAGTTAATCCTGGCCTGTTAGAAACATCAGAAGGCTGTAGACAAATACTGGG
ACAGCTACAACCATCCCTTCAGACAGGATCAGAAGAACTTAGATCATTATATAATACAGTAGCAACCCTC
TATTGTGTGCATCAAAGGATAGAGATAAAAGACACCAAGGAAGCTTTAGACAAGATAGAGGAAGAGCAAA
ACAAAAGTAAGACCACCGCACAGCAAGCGGCCGCTGATCTTCAGACCTGGAGGAGGAGATATGAGGGACA
ATTGGAGAAGTGAATTATATAAATATAAAGTAGTAAAAATTGAACCATTAGGAGTAGCACCCACCAAGGC
AAAGAGAAGAGTGGTGCAGAGAGAAAAAAGAGCAGTGGGAATAGGAGCTTTGTTCCTTGGGTTCTTGGGA
GCAGCAGGAAGCACTATGGGCGCAGCGTCAATGACGCTGACGGTACAGGCCAGACAATTATTGTCTGGTA
TAGTGCAGCAGCAGAACAATTTGCTGAGGGCTATTGAGGCGCAACAGCATCTGTTGCAACTCACAGTCTG
GGGCATCAAGCAGCTCCAGGCAAGAATCCTGGCTGTGGAAAGATACCTAAAGGATCAACAGCTCCTGGGG
ATTTGGGGTTGCTCTGGAAAACTCATTTGCACCACTGCTGTGCCTTGGAATGCTAGTTGGAGTAATAAAT
CTCTGGAACAGATTTGGAATCACACGACCTGGATGGAGTGGGACAGAGAAATTAACAATTACACAAGCTT
AATACACTCCTTAATTGAAGAATCGCAAAACCAGCAAGAAAAGAATGAACAAGAATTATTGGAATTAGAT
AAATGGGCAAGTTTGTGGAATTGGTTTAACATAACAAATTGGCTGTGGTATATAAAATTATTCATAATGA
TAGTAGGAGGCTTGGTAGGTTTAAGAATAGTTTTTGCTGTACTTTCTATAGTGAATAGAGTTAGGCAGGG
ATATTCACCATTATCGTTTCAGACCCACCTCCCAACCCCGAGGGGACCCGACAGGCCCGAAGGAATAGAA
GAAGAAGGTGGAGAGAGAGACAGAGACAGATCCATTCGATTAGTGAACGGATCGGCACTGCGTGCGCCAA
TTCTGCAGACAAATGGCAGTATTCATCCACAATTTTAAAAGAAAAGGGGGGATTGGGGGGTACAGTGCAG
GGGAAAGAATAGTAGACATAATAGCAACAGACATACAAACTAAAGAATTACAAAAACAAATTACAAAAAT
TCAAAATTTTCGGGTTTATTACAGGGACAGCAGAGATCCAGTTTGGTTAATTAACAGCTGGCCTTTTTGG
TTCTCATCGAATTTTGCTCCATTCACTGGTTCAGGTTGCTAACAATGCTGTAAAAATTAACTTATTTATT
GACATTTTTCTCCTTCCCTTTTCCCCAGGAAATAAATGCAGGAAATTATTCCACACTTAACCTCCCTACA
CAAGGGCACTGTAAAATAGGGATATTCAACTGCTAATTTCAGTTGCTAACATGGAGGGGATACAGATTAT
GCCAAAGATTGAATTCTCTGCCTGGGCCCTCAGGGACTGAAAAGCCCCAGGACCAAGCTGGTTGCCACCT
CCTTTTGCTTTTGTATGTAAATAGATTGCCCCCAGAAATCACATTTCTAATTCTCTGTTTTTTTTTTCTT
TTTCTCTTGTAAGGAAAACATGGCCAAGTGCATAATTATAACTGTTAAAAGGGTATTGAATTTTCTGTAG
GAAAATATACATAAATATATGCATTTCTTTAATGAAGATATTTATTTTAGAATATAAATAAGCAATATGC
GATAGTTAAAAATATTGTAATTATCTGCCAATGACAAAACATCAACAAATCTCTGATGTCCTTAATGCAG
ATAATAAAAATTCCCATAAACTAGTATTTAGTCATGTCCAGTTTGTGTAGCTTAACTTGTTTGTAATCCT
ATATGCCTGAAAACTGTTTCTCTATTTAAGCGGTGTGTGTGTGTGCGTGCGTGCGTGCGTGTGTGTGTGT
GTGTGTCTGGCATTAACACAAAGGAGACCAGATGATGACATTCATAGGCTGATAGACTCGACTCCTGGGG
ACACACTTGGATGGAGGCAATTAAAATGCCTGTCAGGCATTTGGTACCAGAAGCCCCTATGGCAAACCGC
TAAATCGTAAGTGAGGGCTGCATCCTATTGTCAGTGAATGATGGCGGAGCTGAGTGGCTTGTCATCATTC
TCGAAAATTCTGAGACTAGTGAGCTCTCTCCCTCTCTCCCACTCGCCTTATTTTCCAGTTCGCCACTGCG
GGGACTTCTAATTTGCAGCTTCCCTTTCCCCGGCACACACAGACACGAGCTGGTGGCTTGCAGACTGCGT
CTGTCTGGAGCTAGAGAGCCAGAGAGCCAGCCTGTGGGGATAATGCTCCCGGAGAAGGATTCTGCAGCAG
TTCTCAAAGGCTAGACTTGAGTGGTATTGCTGCATATGCGCTGGTAATGGTTTGGGGCTTTTAATTTTAT
TTCGTTTCATTTTCAATTCGTTTTTCATAGGATGTGCTTTATGTAATCTCAGAGTAAAGATCTTTTAAAA
TTCATTATTGAGCTTCCTAAATATTCAAGTACTGCATTTTTTTTGTGCTACAGACCTCCAGGCATAGATT
TATTATTTGAGTATAAAGAATGCATTTGCTTACTGGTGAGTTATAATTTTTGATATTTAGTTAACAAATC
CATATATATATATATATATATGTTTCTTTTGTTTTGTTTCGGTAGATTCTTCAGCTTGTCTCTAACCGAC
TCGAGTAATACGACTCACTATAGGGAGACCCAAGCTGGCTAGGTAAGCTTGATCAACAAGTTTGTACAAA
AAAGCAGGCTATGGGTTCTCATCATCATCATCATCATGGTATGGCTAGCATGACTGGTGGACAGCAAATG
GGTCGGGATCTGTACGACGATGACGATAAGGATCTCGCCACCATGGTCGACTCATCACGTCGTAAGTGGA
ATAAGACAGGTCACGCAGTCAGAGCTATAGGTCGGCTGAGCTCACTCGAGAACGTCTATATCAAGGCCGA
CAAGCAGAAGAACGGCATCAAGGCGAACTTCAAGATCCGCCACAACATCGAGGACGGCGGCGTGCAGCTC
GCCTACCACTACCAGCAGAACACCCCCATCGGCGACGGCCCCGTGCTGCTGCCCGACAACCACTACCTGA
GCGTGCAGTCCAAACTTTCGAAAGACCCCAACGAGAAGCGCGATCACATGGTCCTGCTGGAGTTCGTGAC
CGCCGCCGGGATCACTCTCGGCATGGACGAGCTGTACAAGGGCGGTACCGGAGGGAGCATGGTGAGCAAG
GGCGAGGAGCTGTTCACCGGGGTGGTGCCCATCCTGGTCGAGCTGGACGGCGACGTAAACGGCCACAAGT
TCAGCGTGTCCGGCGAGGGTGAGGGCGATGCCACCTACGGCAAGCTGACCCTGAAGTTCATCTGCACCAC
CGGCAAGCTGCCCGTGCCCTGGCCCACCCTCGTGACCACCCTGACCTACGGCGTGCAGTGCTTCAGCCGC
TACCCCGACCACATGAAGCAGCACGACTTCTTCAAGTCCGCCATGCCCGTAGGCTACATCCAGGAGCGCA
CCATCTTCTTCAAGGACGACGGCAACTACAAGACCCGCGCCGAGGTGAAGTTCGAGGGCGACACCCTGGT
GAACCGCATCGAGCTGAAGGGCATCGACTTCAAGGAGGACGGCAACATCCTGGGGCACAAGCTGGAGTAC
AACACGCGTGACCAACTGACTGAAGAGCAGATCGCAGAATTTAAAGAGGCTTTCTCCCTATTTGACAAGG
ACGGGGATGGGACAATAACAACCAAGGAGCTGGGGACGGTGATGCGGTCTCTGGGGCAGAACCCCACAGA
AGCAGAGCTGCAGGACATGATCAATGAAGTGGATGCCGACGGTGACGGCACAATCGACTTCCCTGAGTTC
CTGACAATGATGGCAAGAAAAATGAAAGACACAGACAGTGAAGAAGAAATTAGAGAAGCGTTCCGTGTGT
TTGATAAGGATGGCAATGGCTACATCAGTGCAGCAGAGCTTCGCCACGTGATGACAAACCTTGGAGAGAA
GTTAACAGATGAAGAGGTTGATGAAATGATCAGGGAAGCAGACATCGATGGGGATGGTCAGGTAAACTAC
GAAGAGTTTGTACAAATGATGACAGCGAAGTAAACCCAGCTTTCTTGTACAAAGTGGTTGATCTAGAGGG
CCCGCGGTTCGAAGGTAAGCCTATCCCTAACCCTCTCCTCGGTCTCGATTCTACGCGTACCGGTCATCAT
CGCCATCACCATTGAGTTTAAACCCGCTGATCAGCCTCAATTCGATATCAAGCTTATCGATAATCAACCT
CTGGATTACAAAATTTGTGAAAGATTGACTGGTATTCTTAACTATGTTGCTCCTTTTACGCTATGTGGAT
ACGCTGCTTTAATGCCTTTGTATCATGCTATTGCTTCCCGTATGGCTTTCATTTTCTCCTCCTTGTATAA
ATCCTGGTTGCTGTCTCTTTATGAGGAGTTGTGGCCCGTTGTCAGGCAACGTGGCGTGGTGTGCACTGTG
TTTGCTGACGCAACCCCCACTGGTTGGGGCATTGCCACCACCTGTCAGCTCCTTTCCGGGACTTTCGCTT
TCCCCCTCCCTATTGCCACGGCGGAACTCATCGCCGCCTGCCTTGCCCGCTGCTGGACAGGGGCTCGGCT
GTTGGGCACTGACAATTCCGTGGTGTTGTCGGGGAAATCATCGTCCTTTCCTTGGCTGCTCGCCTGTGTT
GCCACCTGGATTCTGCGCGGGACGTCCTTCTGCTACGTCCCTTCGGCCCTCAATCCAGCGGACCTTCCTT
CCCGCGGCCTGCTGCCGGCTCTGCGGCCTCTTCCGCGTCTTCGCCTTCGCCCTCAGACGAGTCGGATCTC
CCTTTGGGCCGCCTCCCCGCATCGATACCGTCGACCTCGAGACCTAGAAAAACATGGAGCAATCACAAGT
AGCAATACAGCAGCTACCAATGCTGATTGTGCCTGGCTAGAAGCACAAGAGGAGGAGGAGGTGGGTTTTC
CAGTCACACCTCAGGTACCTTTAAGACCAATGACTTACAAGGCAGCTGTAGATCTTAGCCACTTTTTAAA
AGAAAAGGGGGGACTGGAAGGGCTAATTCACTCCCAACGAAGACAAGATATCCTTGATCTGTGGATCTAC
CACACACAAGGCTACTTCCCTGATTGGCAGAACTACACACCAGGGCCAGGGATCAGATATCCACTGACCT
TTGGATGGTGCTACAAGCTAGTACCAGTTGAGCAAGAGAAGGTAGAAGAAGCCAATGAAGGAGAGAACAC
CCGCTTGTTACACCCTGTGAGCCTGCATGGGATGGATGACCCGGAGAGAGAAGTATTAGAGTGGAGGTTT
GACAGCCGCCTAGCATTTCATCACATGGCCCGAGAGCTGCATCCGGACTGTACTGGGTCTCTCTGGTTAG
ACCAGATCTGAGCCTGGGAGCTCTCTGGCTAACTAGGGAACCCACTGCTTAAGCCTCAATAAAGCTTGCC
TTGAGTGCTTCAAGTAGTGTGTGCCCGTCTGTTGTGTGACTCTGGTAACTAGAGATCCCTCAGACCCTTT
TAGTCAGTGTGGAAAATCTCTAGCAGGGCCCGTTTAAACCCGCTGATCAGCCTCGACTGTGCCTTCTAGT
TGCCAGCCATCTGTTGTTTGCCCCTCCCCCGTGCCTTCCTTGACCCTGGAAGGTGCCACTCCCACTGTCC
TTTCCTAATAAAATGAGGAAATTGCATCGCATTGTCTGAGTAGGTGTCATTCTATTCTGGGGGGTGGGGT
GGGGCAGGACAGCAAGGGGGAGGATTGGGAAGACAATAGCAGGCATGCTGGGGATGCGGTGGGCTCTATG
GCTTCTGAGGCGGAAAGAACCAGCTGGGGCTCTAGGGGGTATCCCC
[124 nt withheld, positions 7047-7170]
C
[91 nt withheld, positions 7172-7262]
A
[49 nt withheld, positions 7264-7312]
CCTTTGACGTTGGAGTCCACGTTCTTT
[37 nt withheld, positions 7340-7376]
ACCCTATCTCGGTCTATTCTTTTGATTTATAAGGGATTTTGCCGATTTCGGCCTATTGGTTAAAAAATGA
GCTGATTTAACAAAAATTTAACGCGAATTAATTCTGTGGAATGTGTGTCAGTTAGGGTGTGGAAAGTCCC
CAGGCTCCCCAGCAGGCAGAAGTATGCAAAGCATGCATCTCAATTAGTCAGCAACCAGGTGTGGAAAGTC
CCCAGGCTCCCCAGCAGGCAGAAGTATGCAAAGCATGCATCTCAATTAGTCAGCAACCATAGTCCCGCCC
CTAACTCCGCCCATCCCGCCCCTAACTCCGCCCAGTTCCGCCCATTCTCCGCCCCATGGCTGACTAATTT
TTTTTATTTATGCAGAGGCCGAGGCCGCCTCTGCCTCTGAGCTATTCCAGAAGTAGTGAGGAGGCTTTTT
TGGAGGCCTAGGCTTTTGCAAAAAGCTCCCGGGAGCTTGTATATCCATTTTCGGATCTGATCAGCACGTG
TTGACAATTAATCATCGGCATAGTATATCGGCATAGTATAATACGACAAGGTGAGGAACTAAACCATGGC
CAAGTTGACCAGTGCCGTTCCGGTGCTCACCGCGCGCGACGTCGCCGGAGCGGTCGAGTTCTGGACCGAC
CGGCTCGGGTTCTCCCGGGACTTCGTGGAGGACGACTTCGCCGGTGTGGTCCGGGACGACGTGACCCTGT
TCATCAGCGCGGTCCAGGACCAGGTGGTGCCGGACAACACCCTGGCCTGGGTGTGGGTGCGCGGCCTGGA
CGAGCTGTACGCCGAGTGGTCGGAGGTCGTGTCCACGAACTTCCGGGACGCCTCCGGGCCGGCCATGACC
GAGATCGGCGAGCAGCCGTGGGGGCGGGAGTTCGCCCTGCGCGACCCGGCCGGCAACTGCGTGCACTTCG
TGGCCGAGGAGCAGGACTGACACGTGCTACGAGATTTCGATTCCACCGCCGCCTTCTATGAAAGGTTGGG
CTTCGGAATCGTTTTCCGGGACGCCGGCTGGATGATCCTCCAGCGCGGGGATCTCATGCTGGAGTTCTTC
GCCCACCCCAACTTGTTTATTGCAGCTTATAATGGTTACAAATAAAGCAATAGCATCACAAATTTCACAA
ATAAAGCATTTTTTTCACTGCATTCTAGTTGTGGTTTGTCCAAACTCATCAATGTATCTTATCATGTCTG
TATACCGTCGACCTCTAGCTAGAGCTTGGCGTAATCATGGTCATAGCTGTTTCCTGTGTGAAATTGTTAT
CCGCTCACAATTCCACACAACATACGAGCCGGAAGCATAAAGTGTAAAGCCTGGGGTGCCTAATGAGTGA
GCTAACTCACATTAATTGCGTTGCGCTCACTGCCCGCTTTCCAGTCGGGAAACCTGTCGTGCCAGCTGCA
TTAATGAATCGGCCAACGCGCGGGGAGAGGCGGTTTGCGTATTGGGCGCTCTTCCGCTTCCTCGCTCACT
GACTCGCTGCGCTCGGTCGTTCGGCTGCGGCGAGCGGTATCAGCTCACTCAAAGGCGGTAATACGGTTAT
CCACAGAATCAGGGGATAACGCAGGAAAGAACATGTGAGCAAAAGGCCAGCAAAAGGCCAGGAACCGTAA
AAAGGCCGCGTTGCTGGCGTTTTTCCATAGGCTCCGCCCCCCTGACGAGCATCACAAAAATCGACGCTCA
AGTCAGAGGTGGCGAAACCCGACAGGACTATAAAGATACCAGGCGTTTCCCCCTGGAAGCTCCCTCGTGC
GCTCTCCTGTTCCGACCCTGCCGCTTACCGGATACCTGTCCGCCTTTCTCCCTTCGGGAAGCGTGGCGCT
TTCTCATAGCTCACGCTGTAGGTATCTCAGTTCGGTGTAGGTCGTTCGCTCCAAGCTGGGCTGTGTGCAC
GAACCCCCCGTTCAGCCCGACCGCTGCGCCTTATCCGGTAACTATCGTCTTGAGTCCAACCCGGTAAGAC
ACGACTTATCGCCACTGGCAGCAGCCACTGGTAACAGGATTAGCAGAGCGAGGTATGTAGGCGGTGCTAC
AGAGTTCTTGAAGTGGTGGCCTAACTACGGCTACACTAGAAGAACAGTATTTGGTATCTGCGCTCTGCTG
AAGCCAGTTACCTTCGGAAAAAGAGTTGGTAGCTCTTGATCCGGCAAACAAACCACCGCTGGTAGCGGTG
GTTTTTTTGTTTGCAAGCAGCAGATTACGCGCAGAAAAAAAGGATCTCAAGAAGATCCTTTGATCTTTTC
TACGGGGTCTGACGCTCAGTGGAACGAAAACTCACGTTAAGGGATTTTGGTCATGAGATTATCAAAAAGG
ATCTTCACCTAGATCCTTTTAAATTAAAAATGAAGTTTTAAATCAATCTAAAGTATATATGAGTAAACTT
GGTCTGACAGTTACCAATGCTTAATCAGTGAGGCACCTATCTCAGCGATCTGTCTATTTCGTTCATCCAT
AGTTGCCTGACTCCCCGTCGTGTAGATAACTACGATACGGGAGGGCTTACCATCTGGCCCCAGTGCTGCA
ATGATACCGCGAGACCCACGCTCACCGGCTCCAGATTTATCAGCAATAAACCAGCCAGCCGGAAGGGCCG
AGCGCAGAAGTGGTCCTGCAACTTTATCCGCCTCCATCCAGTCTATTAATTGTTGCCGGGAAGCTAGAGT
AAGTAGTTCGCCAGTTAATAGTTTGCGCAACGTTGTTGCCATTGCTACAGGCATCGTGGTGTCACGCTCG
TCGTTTGGTATGGCTTCATTCAGCTCCGGTTCCCAACGATCAAGGCGAGTTACATGATCCCCCATGTTGT
GCAAAAAAGCGGTTAGCTCCTTCGGTCCTCCGATCGTTGTCAGAAGTAAGTTGGCCGCAGTGTTATCACT
CATGGTTATGGCAGCACTGCATAATTCTCTTACTGTCATGCCATCCGTAAGATGCTTTTCTGTGACTGGT
GAGTACTCAACCAAGTCATTCTGAGAATAGTGTATGCGGCGACCGAGTTGCTCTTGCCCGGCGTCAATAC
GGGATAATACCGCGCCACATAGCAGAACTTTAAAAGTGCTCATCATTGGAAAACGTTCTTCGGGGCGAAA
ACTCTCAAGGATCTTACCGCTGTTGAGATCCAGTTCGATGTAACCCACTCGTGCACCCAACTGATCTTCA
GCATCTTTTACTTTCACCAGCGTTTCTGGGTGAGCAAAAACAGGAAGGCAAAATGCCGCAAAAAAGGGAA
TAAGGGCGACACGGAAATGTTGAATACTCATACTCTTCCTTTTTCAATATTATTGAAGCATTTATCAGGG
TTATTGTCTCATGAGCGGATACATATTTGAATGTATTTAGAAAAATAAACAAATAGGGGTTCCGCGCACA
TTTCCCCGAAAAGTGCCACCTGACGTCGACGGATCGGGAGATCTCCCGATCCCCTATGGTGCACTCTCAG
TACAATCTGCTCTGATGCCGCATAGTTAAGCCAGTATCTGCTCCCTGCTTGTGTGTTGGAGGTCGCTGAG
TAGTGCGCGAGCAAAATTTAAGCTACAACAAGGCAAGGCTTGACCGACAATTGCATGAAGAATCTGCTTA
GGGTTAGGCGTTTTGCGCTGCTTCGCGATGTACGGGCCAGATATACGCGTT
