>Addgene plasmid #43917 | MAP2-GCaMP3 | addgene partial sequence | sequence record 59849 | WPRE-R 5'-CATAGCGTAAAAGGAGCAACA-3'
AATTTTGTAATCCAGAGGTTGATTATCGATAAGCTTGATATCGAATTGAGGCTGCTCANCGGGTTTAAAC
TCAATGGTGATGGCGATGATGACCGGTACGCGTAGAATCGAGACCGAGGAGAGGGTTAGGGATAGGCTTA
CCTTCGAACCGCGGGCCCTCTAGATCAACCACTTTGTACAAGAAAGCTGGGTTTACTTCGCTGTCATCAT
TTGTACAAACTCTTCGTAGTTTACCTGACCATCCCCATCGATGTCTGCTTCCCTGATCATTTCATCAACC
TCTTCATCTGTTAACTTCTCTCCAAGGTTTGTCATCACGTGGCGAAGCTCTGCTGCACTGATGTAGCCAT
TGCCATCCTTATCAAACACACGGAACGCTTCTCTAATTTCTTCTTCACTGTCTGTGTCTTTCATTTTTCT
TGCCATCATTGTCAGGAACTCAGGGAAGTCGATTGTGCCGTCACCGTCGGCATCCACTTCATTGATCATG
TCCTGCAGCTCTGCTTCTGTGGGGTTCTGCCCCAGAGACCGCATCACCGTCCCCAGCTCCTTGGTTGTTA
TTGTCCCATCCCCGTCCTTGTCAAATAGGGAGAAAGCCTCTTTAAATTCTGCGATCTGCTCTTCAGTCAG
TTGGTCACGCGTGTTGTACTCCAGCTTGTGCCCCAGGATGTTGCCGTCCTCCTTGAAGTCGATGCCCTTC
AGCTCGATGCGGTTCACCAGGGTGTCGCCCTCGAACTTCACCTCGGCGCGGGTCTTGTAGTTGCCGTCGT
CCTTGAAGAAGATGGTGCGCTCCTGGATGTAGCCTACGGGCATGGCGGACTTGAAGAAGTCGTGCTGCTT
CATGTGGTC
