>Addgene plasmid #43917 | MAP2-GCaMP3 | addgene partial sequence | sequence record 59859 | T7 5'-TAATACGACTCACTATAGGG-3'
AAAAAGCAGGCTATGGGTTCTCATCATCATCATCATCATGGTATGGCTAGCATGACTGGTGGACAGCAAA
TGGGTCGGGATCTGTACGACGATGACGATAAGGATCTCGCCACCATGGTCGACTCATCACGTCGTAAGTG
GAATAAGACAGGTCACGCAGTCAGAGCTATAGGTCGGCTGAGCTCACTCGAGAACGTCTATATCAAGGCC
GACAAGCAGAAGAACGGCATCAAGGCGAACTTCAAGATCCGCCACAACATCGAGGACGGCGGCGTGCAGC
TCGCCTACCACTACCAGCAGAACACCCCCATCGGCGACGGCCCCGTGCTGCTGCCCGACAACCACTACCT
GAGCGTGCAGTCCAAACTTTCGAAAGACCCCAACGAGAAGCGCGATCACATGGTCCTGCTGGAGTTCGTG
ACCGCCGCCGGGATCACTCTCGGCATGGACGAGCTGTACAAGGGCGGTACCGGAGGGAGCATGGTGAGCA
AGGGCGAGGAGCTGTTCACCGGGGTGGTGCCCATCCTGGTCGAGCTGGACGGCGACGTAAACGGCCACAA
GTTCAGCGTGTCCGGCGAGGGTGAGGGCGATGCCACCTACGGCAAGCTGACCCTGAAGTTCATCTGCACC
ACCGGCAAGCTGCCCGTGCCCTGGCCCACCCTCGTGACCACCCTGACCTACGGCGTGCAGTGCTTCAGCC
GCTACCCCGACCACATGAAGCAGCACGACTTCTTCAAGTCCGCCATGCCCGTAGGCTACATCCAGGAGCG
CACCATCTTCTTCAAGGACGACGGCAACTACAAGACCCGCGCCGAGGTGAAGTTCGAGGGCGACACCCTG
GTGAACCGCATCGAGCTGAAGGGCATCGACTTCAAGGAGGACGGCAACATCCTGGGG
