>Addgene plasmid #43917 | MAP2-GCaMP3 | addgene partial sequence | sequence record 59862 | EGFP-C 5'-CATGGTCCTGCTGGAGTTCGTG-3'
AGGGCGGTACCGGAGGGAGCATGGTGAGCAAGGGCGAGGAGCTGTTCACCGGGGTGGTGCCCATCCTGGT
CGAGCTGGACGGCGACGTAAACGGCCACAAGTTCAGCGTGTCCGGCGAGGGTGAGGGCGATGCCACCTAC
GGCAAGCTGACCCTGAAGTTCATCTGCACCACCGGCAAGCTGCCCGTGCCCTGGCCCACCCTCGTGACCA
CCCTGACCTACGGCGTGCAGTGCTTCAGCCGCTACCCCGACCACATGAAGCAGCACGACTTCTTCAAGTC
CGCCATGCCCGTAGGCTACATCCAGGAGCGCACCATCTTCTTCAAGGACGACGGCAACTACAAGACCCGC
GCCGAGGTGAAGTTCGAGGGCGACACCCTGGTGAACCGCATCGAGCTGAAGGGCATCGACTTCAAGGAGG
ACGGCAACATCCTGGGGCACAAGCTGGAGTACAACACGCGTGACCAACTGACTGAAGAGCAGATCGCAGA
ATTTAAAGAGGCTTTCTCCCTATTTGACAAGGACGGGGATGGGACAATAACAACCAAGGAGCTGGGGACG
GTGATGCGGTCTCTGGGGCAGAACCCCACAGAAGCAGAGCTGCAGGACATGATCAATGAAGTGGATGCCG
ACGGTGACGGCACAATCGACTTCCCTGAGTTCCTGACAATGATGGCAAGAAAAATGAAAGACACAGACAG
TGAAGAAGAAATTAGAGAAGCGTTCCGTGTGTTTGATAAGGATGGCAATGGCTACATCAGTGCAGCAGAG
CTTCGCCACGTGATGACAAACCTTGGAGAGAAGTTAACAGATGAAGAGGTTGATGAAATGATCAGGGAA
